>Addgene plasmid #212371 | pTwist-SARS-CoV-2 Spike-deltaC18 M1229I (ATC) | addgene full sequence | sequence record 431613 | Addgene NGS Result
ATGTTTGTGTTCCTCGTTCTCCTGCCCCTCGTTTCTTCCCAATGCGTGAACCTCACAACTAGAACGCAGC
TCCCACCCGCTTACACGAACTCTTTTACTCGTGGAGTATACTATCCCGATAAAGTCTTTAGGTCCAGTGT
CCTTCATTCTACTCAAGACCTTTTCCTGCCATTCTTCTCAAATGTCACCTGGTTCCATGCTATCCACGTT
TCTGGCACCAACGGAACTAAACGATTTGATAATCCCGTCTTGCCATTTAACGATGGCGTATACTTTGCCT
CAACGGAGAAGTCCAACATTATCCGGGGATGGATATTTGGCACCACCCTGGACTCCAAGACACAGTCTCT
CCTCATTGTGAACAACGCCACCAATGTCGTCATCAAAGTCTGTGAATTTCAATTTTGTAACGATCCCTTT
CTCGGGGTTTATTATCATAAGAATAACAAGTCTTGGATGGAGTCAGAGTTCCGCGTTTACAGTTCCGCTA
ACAACTGTACTTTTGAGTACGTTTCCCAACCATTTCTCATGGATCTTGAAGGGAAGCAAGGCAACTTCAA
GAATCTCCGCGAATTTGTGTTTAAGAATATAGACGGCTACTTCAAAATTTATAGCAAGCATACCCCGATA
AATCTGGTTCGGGATCTCCCTCAAGGCTTCTCCGCGTTGGAACCCCTCGTGGACTTGCCGATTGGCATCA
ACATCACCCGGTTCCAAACCCTTCTTGCCCTTCATCGAAGCTACCTCACGCCTGGCGACAGTAGTAGTGG
TTGGACAGCGGGCGCAGCAGCCTACTATGTGGGATATTTGCAACCACGCACCTTTCTTCTCAAATATAAC
GAAAACGGAACAATTACCGATGCCGTAGACTGTGCCCTCGATCCCCTGTCCGAAACTAAATGCACACTCA
AGTCCTTCACAGTTGAGAAAGGCATATACCAAACCAGTAACTTCCGCGTCCAACCCACCGAATCCATTGT
TCGATTCCCTAACATCACCAATTTGTGTCCTTTCGGTGAAGTATTTAATGCCACTCGATTTGCATCAGTT
TATGCCTGGAATCGCAAGCGAATATCAAATTGTGTTGCAGATTATAGTGTCCTGTATAATAGCGCATCAT
TCAGCACTTTTAAGTGTTATGGGGTCAGCCCTACGAAATTGAATGACTTGTGTTTTACCAACGTTTACGC
AGATTCTTTCGTCATACGCGGCGACGAAGTCCGACAGATTGCACCGGGGCAAACCGGAAAGATAGCAGAC
TATAATTATAAGTTGCCGGATGACTTCACCGGCTGCGTTATAGCATGGAACTCCAATAATCTCGATTCAA
AAGTCGGCGGCAACTATAATTATCTTTACCGCCTGTTTCGCAAGTCAAATCTGAAGCCCTTTGAACGTGA
CATCTCCACCGAAATTTATCAAGCTGGCAGCACCCCATGTAATGGAGTGGAAGGGTTTAACTGTTATTTT
CCCCTTCAATCATACGGATTTCAACCAACAAATGGGGTGGGCTATCAACCATATCGGGTGGTAGTCTTGA
GCTTTGAGCTGCTCCACGCACCGGCTACAGTTTGCGGACCGAAGAAAAGCACTAACCTGGTGAAGAATAA
ATGTGTGAACTTCAACTTTAATGGGCTCACCGGAACAGGGGTGCTGACAGAATCAAACAAGAAATTTCTC
CCTTTTCAACAATTTGGTAGAGACATTGCCGATACCACAGATGCCGTCCGCGATCCGCAAACACTGGAAA
TCCTCGATATAACACCCTGTAGCTTCGGCGGGGTCAGCGTGATAACTCCCGGAACGAACACATCCAACCA
AGTGGCTGTCCTGTATCAAGATGTCAACTGTACCGAAGTCCCTGTGGCGATACACGCCGACCAACTGACA
CCCACCTGGAGAGTCTACTCAACAGGTTCCAATGTCTTTCAAACTAGAGCGGGTTGTCTCATTGGCGCTG
AGCATGTCAATAATTCATACGAATGTGATATTCCTATTGGGGCAGGAATCTGTGCGTCTTATCAAACTCA
AACGAACTCACCACGGCGCGCTCGCTCAGTAGCCAGCCAGTCCATAATCGCCTATACCATGAGTCTCGGG
GCTGAGAACTCCGTGGCTTATTCAAACAATTCCATCGCAATCCCAACTAACTTTACCATTAGCGTTACCA
CGGAAATCTTGCCCGTCAGCATGACTAAGACGAGCGTAGACTGTACGATGTATATCTGTGGGGATTCCAC
CGAGTGTAGCAACCTCTTGCTTCAATACGGGTCTTTCTGTACTCAACTCAACCGAGCATTGACCGGAATT
GCGGTCGAACAAGACAAGAATACCCAAGAGGTGTTCGCACAAGTAAAGCAAATATACAAAACGCCGCCAA
TCAAAGATTTTGGCGGGTTTAATTTTAGCCAAATACTGCCAGACCCATCTAAGCCTTCAAAACGCAGCTT
TATCGAGGATCTGCTGTTCAACAAAGTTACGTTGGCTGACGCGGGTTTCATTAAGCAGTATGGGGATTGT
TTGGGAGACATTGCGGCCCGCGACCTTATCTGTGCTCAAAAATTCAATGGGTTGACAGTTCTGCCCCCTC
TGCTCACTGATGAGATGATTGCACAGTATACATCAGCATTGTTGGCAGGAACCATTACATCCGGCTGGAC
TTTTGGCGCGGGTGCGGCCCTTCAAATACCTTTCGCTATGCAAATGGCTTACAGATTCAATGGGATTGGT
GTCACGCAAAATGTATTGTATGAAAATCAGAAGCTGATCGCTAATCAATTTAACAGCGCGATTGGCAAGA
TCCAAGATTCACTGTCAAGCACAGCGTCCGCCCTCGGCAAACTCCAAGATGTTGTGAATCAAAACGCCCA
GGCCCTGAATACCCTCGTGAAGCAACTGAGTTCTAACTTCGGCGCAATCTCCAGCGTCCTCAACGACATA
TTGTCCAGACTTGATAAGGTGGAAGCCGAGGTGCAAATTGATCGGCTCATCACAGGCAGGCTCCAGTCAC
TCCAAACTTATGTGACACAACAGTTGATCCGGGCTGCTGAGATACGAGCAAGCGCCAACCTGGCCGCCAC
TAAAATGTCAGAGTGCGTGCTCGGGCAGTCCAAACGGGTTGACTTTTGTGGCAAGGGCTATCACTTGATG
TCCTTCCCCCAATCCGCCCCACATGGAGTGGTCTTTCTCCACGTCACTTATGTCCCTGCTCAAGAGAAGA
ACTTTACGACAGCTCCAGCAATCTGTCACGATGGCAAAGCGCACTTTCCCAGGGAAGGCGTTTTCGTCAG
TAATGGCACGCATTGGTTTGTGACCCAAAGGAATTTCTATGAACCCCAAATCATAACCACTGACAATACA
TTTGTCTCAGGCAACTGTGATGTGGTCATTGGGATCGTGAACAACACGGTATATGATCCCCTGCAACCCG
AGTTGGATAGCTTCAAAGAGGAATTGGATAAATACTTTAAGAATCATACTTCACCCGATGTTGATCTCGG
GGACATATCAGGAATAAATGCAAGTGTCGTCAACATTCAGAAAGAGATTGATCGCCTTAATGAGGTCGCC
AAGAACTTGAATGAATCTTTGATCGACTTGCAAGAACTGGGCAAATACGAACAATATATTAAATGGCCCT
GGTACATTTGGTTGGGCTTTATCGCCGGACTTATAGCTATCGTTATCGTCACAATTATGTTGTGCTGTAT
GACTAGCTGTTGTTCCTGCTTGAAAGGATGTTGCAGTTGCGGATCTTGTTGTAAATAAAGGATCCTCTAG
AAGTTGTCTCCTCCTGCACTGACTGACTGATACAATCGATTTCTGGATCCGCAGGCCTAATCAACCTCTG
GATTACAAAATTTGTGAAAGATTGACTGGTATTCTTAACTATGTTGCTCCTTTTACGCTATGTGGATACG
CTGCTTTAATGCCTTTGTATCATGCTATTGCTTCCCGTATGGCTTTCATTTTCTCCTCCTTGTATAAATC
CTGGTTGCTGTCTCTTTATGAGGAGTTGTGGCCCGTTGTCAGGCAACGTGGCGTGGTGTGCACTGTGTTT
GCTGACGCAACCCCCACTGGTTGGGGCATTGCCACCACCTGTCAGCTCCTTTCCGGGACTTTCGCTTTCC
CCCTCCCTATTGCCACGGCGGAACTCATCGCCGCCTGCCTTGCCCGCTGCTGGACAGGGGCTCGGCTGTT
GGGCACTGACAATTCCGTGGTGTTGTCGGGGAAGCTGACGTCCTTTCCATGGCTGCTCGCCTGTGTTGCC
ACCTGGATTCTGCGCGGGACGTCCTTCTGCTACGTCCCTTCGGCCCTCAATCCAGCGGACCTTCCTTCCC
GCGGCCTGCTGCCGGCTCTGCGGCCTCTTCCGCGTCTTCGCCTTCGCCCTCAGACGAGTCGGATCTCCCT
TTGGGCCGCCTCCCCGCCTGTCTAGCTTGACTGACTGAGATACAGCGTACCTTCAGCTCACAGACATGAT
AAGATACATTGATGAGTTTGGACAAACCACAACTAGAATGCAGTGAAAAAAATGCTTTATTTGTGAAATT
TGTGATGCTATTGCTTTATTTGTAACCATTATAAGCTGCAATAAACAAGTTAACAACAACAATTGCATTC
ATTTTATGTTTCAGGTTCAGGGGGAGGTGTGGGAGGTTTTTTAAAGCAAGTAAAACCTCTACAAATGTGG
TATTGGCCCATCTCTATCGGTATCGTAGCATAACCCCTTGGGGCCTCTAAACGGGTCTTGAGGGGTTTTT
TGTGCCCCTCGGGCCGGATTGCTATCTACCGGCATTGGCGCAGAAAAAAATGCCTGATGCGACGCTGCGC
GTCTTATACTCCCACATATGCCAGATTCAGCAACGGATACGGCTTCCCCAACTTGCCCACTTCCATACGT
GTCCTCCTTACCAGAAATTTATCCTTAAGGTCGTCAGCTATCCTGCAGGCGATCTCTCGATTTCGATCAA
GACATTCCTTTAATGGTCTTTTCTGGACACCACTAGGGGTCAGAAGTAGTTCATCAAACTTTCTTCCCTC
CCTAATCTCATTGGTTACCTTGGGCTATCGAAACTTAATTAAGCGATCTGCATCTCAATTAGTCAGCAAC
CATAGTCCCGCCCCTAACTCCGCCCATCCCGCCCCTAACTCCGCCCAGTTCCGCCCATTCTCCGCCCCAT
CGCTGACTAATTTTTTTTATTTATGCAGAGGCCGAGGCCGCCTCGGCCTCTGAGCTATTCCAGAAGTAGT
GAGGAGGCTTTTTTGGAGGCCTAGGCTTTTGCAAAGGAGGTAGCCAACATGATTGAACAAGATGGATTGC
ACGCAGGTTCTCCCGCCGCTTGGGTGGAGAGGCTATTCGGCTATGACTGGGCACAACAGACAATCGGCTG
CTCTGATGCCGCCGTGTTCCGGCTGTCAGCGCAGGGGCGCCCGGTTCTTTTTGTCAAGACCGACCTGTCC
GGTGCCCTGAATGAACTCCAGGACGAGGCAGCGCGGCTATCGTGGCTGGCCACGACGGGCGTTCCTTGCG
CAGCTGTGCTCGACGTTGTCACTGAAGCGGGAAGGGACTGGCTGCTATTGGGCGAAGTGCCGGGGCAGGA
TCTCCTGTCATCTCACCTTGCTCCTGCCGAGAAAGTATCCATCATGGCTGATGCAATGCGGCGGCTGCAT
ACGCTTGATCCGGCTACCTGCCCATTCGACCACCAAGCGAAACATCGCATCGAGCGAGCACGTACTCGGA
TGGAAGCCGGTCTTGTCGATCAGGATGATCTGGACGAAGAGCATCAGGGGCTCGCGCCAGCCGAACTGTT
CGCCAGGCTCAAGGCGCGGATGCCCGACGGCGAGGATCTCGTCGTGACCCACGGCGATGCCTGCTTGCCG
AATATCATGGTGGAAAATGGCCGCTTTTCTGGATTCATCGACTGTGGCCGGCTGGGTGTGGCGGACCGCT
ATCAGGACATAGCGTTGGCTACCCGTGATATTGCTGAAGAGCTTGGCGGCGAATGGGCTGACCGCTTCCT
CGTGCTTTACGGTATCGCCGCTCCCGATTCGCAGCGCATCGCCTTCTATCGCCTTCTTGACGAGTTCTTC
TAGTATGTAAGCCCTGTGCCTTCTAGTTGCCAGCCATCTGTTGTTTGCCCCTCCCCCGTGCCTTCCTTGA
CCCTGGAAGGTGCCACTCCCACTGTCCTTTCCTAATAAAATGAGGAAATTGCATCGCATTGTCTGAGTAG
GTGTCATTCTATTCTGGGGGGTGGGGTGGGGCAGGACAGCAAGGGGGAGGATTGGGAAGACAATAGCAGG
CATGCTGGGGATGCGGTGGGCTCTATGGTTAATTAACCAGTCAAGTCAGCTACTTGGCGAGATCGACTTG
TCTGGGTTTCGACTACGCTCAGAATTGCGTCAGTCAAGTTCGATCTGGTCCTTGCTATTGCACCCGTTCT
CCGATTACGAGTTTCATTTAAATCATGTGAGCAAAAGGCCAGCAAAAGGCCAGGAACCGTAAAAAGGCCG
CGTTGCTGGCGTTTTTCCATAGGCTCCGCCCCCCTGACGAGCATCACAAAAATCGACGCTCAAGTCAGAG
GTGGCGAAACCCGACAGGACTATAAAGATACCAGGCGTTTCCCCCTGGAAGCTCCCTCGTGCGCTCTCCT
GTTCCGACCCTGCCGCTTACCGGATACCTGTCCGCCTTTCTCCCTTCGGGAAGCGTGGCGCTTTCTCATA
GCTCACGCTGTAGGTATCTCAGTTCGGTGTAGGTCGTTCGCTCCAAGCTGGGCTGTGTGCACGAACCCCC
CGTTCAGCCCGACCGCTGCGCCTTATCCGGTAACTATCGTCTTGAGTCCAACCCGGTAAGACACGACTTA
TCGCCACTGGCAGCAGCCACTGGTAACAGGATTAGCAGAGCGAGGTATGTAGGCGGTGCTACAGAGTTCT
TGAAGTGGTGGCCTAACTACGGCTACACTAGAAGAACAGTATTTGGTATCTGCGCTCTGCTGAAGCCAGT
TACCTTCGGAAAAAGAGTTGGTAGCTCTTGATCCGGCAAACAAACCACCGCTGGTAGCGGTGGTTTTTTT
GTTTGCAAGCAGCAGATTACGCGCAGAAAAAAAGGATCTCAAGAAGATCCTTTGATCTTTTCTACGGGGT
CTGACGCTCAGTGGAACGAAAACTCACGTTAAGGGATTTTGGTCATGAGATTATCAAAAAGGATCTTCAC
CTAGATCCTTTTAAATTAAAAATGAAGTTTTAAATCAATCTAAAGTATATATGAGTAAACTTGGTCTGAC
AGTTACCAATGCTTAATCAGTGAGGCACCTATCTCAGCGATCTGTCTATTTCGTTCATCCATAGTTGCAT
TTAAATTTCCGAACTCTCCAAGGCCCTCGTCGGAAAATCTTCAAACCTTTCGTCCGATCCATCTTGCAGG
CTACCTCTCGAACGAACTATCGCAAGTCTCTTGGCCGGCCTTGCGCCTTGGCTATTGCTTGGCAGCGCCT
ATCGCCAGGTATTACTCCAATCCCGAATATCCGAGATCGGGATCACCCGAGAGAAGTTCAACCTACATCC
TCAATCCCGATCTATCCGAGATCCGAGGAATATCGAAATCGGGGCGCGCCTGGTGTACCGAGAACGATCC
TCTCAGTGCGAGTCTCGACGATCCATATCGTTGCTTGGCAGTCAGCCAGTCGGAATCCAGCTTGGGACCC
AGGAAGTCCAATCGTCAGATATTGTACTCAAGCCTGGTCACGGCAGCGTACCGATCTGTTTAAACCTAGA
TATTGATAGTCTGATCGGTCAACGTATAATCGAGTCCTAGCTTTTGCAAACATCTATCAAGAGACAGGAT
CAGCAGGAGGCTTTCGCATGAGTATTCAACATTTCCGTGTCGCCCTTATTCCCTTTTTTGCGGCATTTTG
CCTTCCTGTTTTTGCTCACCCAGAAACGCTGGTGAAAGTAAAAGATGCTGAAGATCAGTTGGGTGCGCGA
GTGGGTTACATCGAACTGGATCTCAACAGCGGTAAGATCCTTGAGAGTTTTCGCCCCGAAGAACGCTTTC
CAATGATGAGCACTTTTAAAGTTCTGCTATGTGGCGCGGTATTATCCCGTATTGACGCCGGGCAAGAGCA
ACTCGGTCGCCGCATACACTATTCTCAGAATGACTTGGTTGAGTATTCACCAGTCACAGAAAAGCATCTT
ACGGATGGCATGACAGTAAGAGAATTATGCAGTGCTGCCATAACCATGAGTGATAACACTGCGGCCAACT
TACTTCTGACAACGATTGGAGGACCGAAGGAGCTAACCGCTTTTTTGCACAACATGGGGGATCATGTAAC
TCGCCTTGATCGTTGGGAACCGGAGCTGAATGAAGCCATACCAAACGACGAGCGTGACACCACGATGCCT
GTAGCAATGGCAACAACCTTGCGTAAACTATTAACTGGCGAACTACTTACTCTAGCTTCCCGGCAACAGT
TGATAGACTGGATGGAGGCGGATAAAGTTGCAGGACCACTTCTGCGCTCGGCCCTTCCGGCTGGCTGGTT
TATTGCTGATAAATCTGGAGCCGGTGAGCGTGGGTCTCGCGGTATCATTGCAGCACTGGGGCCAGATGGT
AAGCCCTCCCGTATCGTAGTTATCTACACGACGGGGAGTCAGGCAACTATGGATGAACGAAATAGACAGA
TCGCTGAGATAGGTGCCTCACTGATTAAGCATTGGTAACCGATTCTAGGTGCATTGGCGCAGAAAAAAAT
GCCTGATGCGACGCTGCGCGTCTTATACTCCCACATATGCCAGATTCAGCAACGGATACGGCTTCCCCAA
CTTGCCCACTTCCATACGTGTCCTCCTTACCAGAAATTTATCCTTAAGATCCCGAATCGTTTAAACTCGA
CTCTGGCTCTATCGAATCTCCGTCGTTTCGAGCTTACGCGAACAGCCGTGGCGCTCATTTGCTCGTCGGG
CATCGAATCTCGTCAGCTATCGTCAGCTTACCTTTTTGGCAGCGATCGCGGCTCCCGACATCTTGGACCA
TTAGCTCCACAGGTATCTTCTTCCCTCTAGTGGTCATAACAGCAGCTTCAGCTACCTCTCAATTCAAAAA
ACCCCTCAAGACCCGTTTAGAGGCCCCAAGGGGTTATGCTATCAATCGTTGCGTTACACACACAAAAAAC
CAACACACATCCATCTTCGATGGATAGCGATTTTATTATCTAACTGCTGATCGAGTGTAGCCAGATCTAG
TAATCAATTACGGGGTCATTAGTTCATAGCCCATATATGGAGTTCCGCGTTACATAACTTACGGTAAATG
GCCCGCCTGGCTGACCGCCCAACGACCCCCGCCCATTGACGTCAATAATGACGTATGTTCCCATAGTAAC
GCCAATAGGGACTTTCCATTGACGTCAATGGGTGGAGTATTTACGGTAAACTGCCCACTTGGCAGTACAT
CAAGTGTATCATATGCCAAGTACGCCCCCTATTGACGTCAATGACGGTAAATGGCCCGCCTGGCATTATG
CCCAGTACATGACCTTATGGGACTTTCCTACTTGGCAGTACATCTACGTATTAGTCATCGCTATTACCAT
GCTGATGCGGTTTTGGCAGTACATCAATGGGCGTGGATAGCGGTTTGACTCACGGGGATTTCCAAGTCTC
CACCCCATTGACGTCAATGGGAGTTTGTTTTGGCACCAAAATCAACGGGACTTTCCAAAATGTCGTAACA
ACTCCGCCCCATTGACGCAAATGGGCGGTAGGCGTGTACGGTGGGAGGTCTATATAAGCAGAGCTGGTTT
AGTGAACCGTCAGATCGCCTGGAGACGCCATCCACGCTGTTTTGACCTCCATAGAAGACACCGGGACCGA
TCCAGCCTCCCCTCGAAGCTTACATGTGGTACCGAGCTCGGATCCTGAGAACTTCAGGGTGAGTCTATGG
GACCCTTGATGTTTTCTTTCCCCTTCTTTTCTATGGTTAAGTTCATGTCATAGGAAGGGGAGAAGTAACA
GGGTACACATATTGACCAAATCAGGGTAATTTTGCATTTGTAATTTTAAAAAATGCTTTCTTCTTTTAAT
ATACTTTTTTGTTTATCTTATTTCTAATACTTTCCCTAATCTCTTTCTTTCAGGGCAATAATGATACAAT
GTATCATGCCTCTTTGCACCATTCTAAAGAATAACAGTGATAATTTCTGGGTTAAGGCAATAGCAATATT
TCTGCATATAAATATTTCTGCATATAAATTGTAACTGATGTAAGAGGTTTCATATTGCTAATAGCAGCTA
CAATCCAGCTACCATTCTGCTTTTATTTTATGGTTGGGATAAGGCTGGATTATTCTGAGTCCAAGCTAGG
CCCTTTTGCTAATCATGTTCATACCTCTTATCTTCCTCCCACAGCTCCTGGGCAACGTGCTGGTCTGTGT
GCTGGCCCATCACTTTGGCAAAGGCGGCCGCC
Features (pLannotate 1.2.2; 21 found; start..end, strand, type, name):
      1..3765    +  CDS            S: SPIKE_SARS2 - Experimental evidence at protein level: Swiss-Prot protein existence level 1. [Spike glycoprotein]: May down-regulate host tetherin (BST2) by lysosomal degradation, thereby counteracting its antiviral activity. From Severe acute respiratory syndrome coronavirus 2 (2019-nCoV) (SARS-CoV-2).
   3839..4427    +  misc_feature   WPRE: woodchuck hepatitis virus posttranscriptional regulatory element
   4480..4601    -  polyA_signal   SV40 poly(A) signal: SV40 polyadenylation signal
   4624..4693    -  CDS            large T antigen (fragment): large T antigen from SV40 (simian virus 40)
   4716..4762    +  terminator     T7 terminator: transcription terminator for bacteriophage T7 RNA polymerase
   4792..4928    +  terminator     rrnG terminator: transcription terminator from the E. coli ribosomal RNA rrnG operon (Albrechtsen et al., 1991)
   4973..5044    +  misc_feature   3' β-globin insulator: insulator downstream of the human β-globin locus (Farrell et al., 2002)
   5089..5285    +  promoter       SV40 promoter: SV40 early promoter
   5299..6090    +  CDS            neo: KKA2_KLEPN - Also known as kan, nptII. Experimental evidence at protein level: Swiss-Prot protein existence level 1. Resistance to kanamycin, neomycin, paromomycin, ribostamycin, butirosin and gentamicin B. From Klebsiella pneumoniae.
   6104..6328    +  polyA_signal   bGH poly(A) signal: bovine growth hormone polyadenylation signal
   6524..7112    -  rep_origin     ori: high-copy-number ColE1/pMB1/pBR322/pUC origin of replication
   7284..7348    -  CDS            bla(M) (fragment): β-lactamase lacking the signal sequence; bla(M); allows cytosolic expression of β-lactamase
   7858..8718    +  CDS            AmpR: β-lactamase; bla; confers resistance to ampicillin, carbenicillin, and related antibiotics
   8731..8867    +  terminator     rrnG terminator: transcription terminator from the E. coli ribosomal RNA rrnG operon (Albrechtsen et al., 1991)
   9019..9090    +  misc_feature   5' β-globin insulator: insulator upstream of the human β-globin locus (Farrell et al., 2002)
   9095..9141    -  terminator     T7 terminator: transcription terminator for bacteriophage T7 RNA polymerase
   9159..9207    -  polyA_signal   poly(A) signal: synthetic polyadenylation signal
   9288..9591    +  enhancer       CMV enhancer: human cytomegalovirus immediate early enhancer
   9664..9681    -  promoter       CMV promoter (fragment): human cytomegalovirus (CMV) immediate early promoter
   9744..9795    +  promoter       CMVd2 promoter: truncated human cytomegalovirus (CMV) immediate early promoter that yields moderately reduced expression relative to the full-length promoter
   9929..10404   +  intron         β-globin intron: internally truncated intron from human β-globin
