[The description below was written by a language model from this plasmid's Addgene catalogue record and pLannotate feature annotations shown in this document.]
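Description:
pTwist-SARS-CoV-2 Spike-deltaC18 M1229I (ATC) is a mammalian expression plasmid of about 10.5 kb, built on the Twist pTwist-CMV-BetaGlobin-WPRE-Neo backbone, that encodes a SARS-CoV-2 spike glycoprotein variant for pseudovirus production. It is propagated in E. coli as a high-copy plasmid through a ColE1/pUC-type origin and selected with ampicillin via the AmpR β-lactamase gene. A separate cassette, consisting of the SV40 early promoter, neo (aminoglycoside phosphotransferase) and the bGH polyadenylation signal, would permit G418 selection in mammalian cells.

The spike open reading frame carries the M1229I substitution. The "ATC" in the name presumably denotes the isoleucine codon used, and "deltaC18" indicates removal of the C-terminal 18 residues, a truncation commonly used to improve spike incorporation into pseudotyped particles. The annotated coding length is consistent with such a shortened spike. The catalogue lists the promoter as CAG, but the feature table shows a CMV enhancer with CMV promoter elements followed by a truncated human β-globin intron, which matches the backbone name; the two sources therefore disagree on the promoter. Downstream of the insert, a WPRE enhances transcript processing and expression, and an SV40 poly(A) signal terminates the message. Bacterial and T7 terminators and short β-globin insulator elements flank the expression unit, helping to isolate it from neighbouring transcription.

The plasmid is intended for transfection into producer cells to supply spike as the envelope protein of pseudoviruses. The associated work concerns escape of evolving SARS-CoV-2 variants from mRNA vaccine-induced antibody responses. The record does not specify the packaging or reporter components used alongside it.
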