Addgene plasmid #212371: pTwist-SARS-CoV-2 Spike-deltaC18 M1229I (ATC)
Purpose: Encodes SARS-CoV-2 spike M1229I for pseudovirus production
Depositing lab: Alejandro Balazs. Depositing organization: Massachusetts General Hospital. Publication: Ongoing evolution of SARS-CoV-2 drives escape from mRNA vaccine-induced humoral immunity. Roederer AL, Cao Y, Denis KS, Sheehan ML, Li CJ, Lam EC, Gregory DJ, Poznansky MC, Iafrate AJ, Canaday DH, Gravenstein S, Garcia-Beltran WF, Balazs AB. medRxiv [Preprint]. 2024 Mar 7:2024.03.05.24303815. doi: 10.1101/2024.03.05.24303815. PubMed 38496628.
Backbone
  Vector backbone: pTwist-CMV-BetaGlobin-WPRE-Neo
  Backbone manufacturer: Twist
  Vector type: Mammalian Expression
Growth in bacteria
  Bacterial resistance: Ampicillin, 100 μg/mL
  Growth temperature: 37°C
  Growth strain: DH5alpha
  Copy number: High Copy
Gene/Insert
  Gene/Insert name: SARS-CoV-2 Spike M1229I
  Species: Severe acute respiratory syndrome coronavirus 2
  Mutation: M1229I
  Entrez Gene: S (a.k.a. GU280_gp02, spike glycoprotein)
  Promoter: CAG
  Cloning method: Ligation Independent Cloning
Terms and licenses: Academic/Nonprofit Terms; Industry Terms: Not Available to Industry
Depositor comments: Please visit https://www.medrxiv.org/content/10.1101/2024.03.05.24303815v1 for medRxiv preprint.
How to cite: pTwist-SARS-CoV-2 Spike-deltaC18 M1229I (ATC) was a gift from Alejandro Balazs (Addgene plasmid # 212371 ; http://n2t.net/addgene:212371 ; RRID:Addgene_212371)
